>Addgene plasmid #218242 | pAAV-synmiR-5-mRuby-Pro-EGFP-4×12 | addgene full sequence | sequence record 494327 | Addgene NGS Result
TGAGTGATAACACTGCGGCCAACTTACTTCTGACAACGATCGGAGGACCGAAGGAGCTAACCGCTTTTTT
GCACAACATGGGGGATCATGTAACTCGCCTTGATCGTTGGGAACCGGAGCTGAATGAAGCCATACCAAAC
GACGAGCGTGACACCACGATGCCTGTAGCAATGGCAACAACGTTGCGCAAACTATTAACTGGCGAACTAC
TTACTCTAGCTTCCCGGCAACAATTAATAGACTGGATGGAGGCGGATAAAGTTGCAGGACCACTTCTGCG
CTCGGCCCTTCCGGCTGGCTGGTTTATTGCTGATAAATCTGGAGCCGGTGAGCGTGGGTCTCGCGGTATC
ATTGCAGCACTGGGGCCAGATGGTAAGCCCTCCCGTATCGTAGTTATCTACACGACGGGGAGTCAGGCAA
CTATGGATGAACGAAATAGACAGATCGCTGAGATAGGTGCCTCACTGATTAAGCATTGGTAACTGTCAGA
CCAAGTTTACTCATATATACTTTAGATTGATTTAAAACTTCATTTTTAATTTAAAAGGATCTAGGTGAAG
ATCCTTTTTGATAATCTCATGACCAAAATCCCTTAACGTGAGTTTTCGTTCCACTGAGCGTCAGACCCCG
TAGAAAAGATCAAAGGATCTTCTTGAGATCCTTTTTTTCTGCGCGTAATCTGCTGCTTGCAAACAAAAAA
ACCACCGCTACCAGCGGTGGTTTGTTTGCCGGATCAAGAGCTACCAACTCTTTTTCCGAAGGTAACTGGC
TTCAGCAGAGCGCAGATACCAAATACTGTTCTTCTAGTGTAGCCGTAGTTAGGCCACCACTTCAAGAACT
CTGTAGCACCGCCTACATACCTCGCTCTGCTAATCCTGTTACCAGTGGCTGCTGCCAGTGGCGATAAGTC
GTGTCTTACCGGGTTGGACTCAAGACGATAGTTACCGGATAAGGCGCAGCGGTCGGGCTGAACGGGGGGT
TCGTGCACACAGCCCAGCTTGGAGCGAACGACCTACACCGAACTGAGATACCTACAGCGTGAGCTATGAG
AAAGCGCCACGCTTCCCGAAGGGAGAAAGGCGGACAGGTATCCGGTAAGCGGCAGGGTCGGAACAGGAGA
GCGCACGAGGGAGCTTCCAGGGGGAAACGCCTGGTATCTTTATAGTCCTGTCGGGTTTCGCCACCTCTGA
CTTGAGCGTCGATTTTTGTGATGCTCGTCAGGGGGGCGGAGCCTATGGAAAAACGCCAGCAACGCGGCCT
TTTTACGGTTCCTGGCCTTTTGCTGGCCTTTTGCTCACATGTCCTGCAGGCAGCTGCGCGCTCGCTCGCT
CACTGAGGCCGCCCGGGCGTCGGGCGACCTTTGGTCGCCCGGCCTCAGTGAGCGAGCGAGCGCGCAGAGA
GGGAGTGGCCAACTCCATCACTAGGGGTTCCTGCGGCCGCACGCGTCACACAAAAAACCAACACACAGAT
CTAATGAAAATAAAGATCTTTTATTATTTCTTCCACAAGCCTGCAGGAAAAAGAAAGAGGATGAATGGTC
AGGAAAAGTGATTTAATTTATACCATTTTAATTCAGCTTTGTAAAAATGTATCAAAGAGATAGCAAGGTA
TTCAGTTTTAGTAAACAAGATAATTGCTCGAATTCTAGCCCCTTGAAGTCCGAGGCAGTAGGCATAGCAT
CTATCTAACGGTTTGATACATCTGTGGCTTCACTATCAAACCGTTAGATAGATGCTGCGCTCACTGTCAA
CAGCAATATACCTTCTCGAGCCTTCTGTTGGGTTAAGAAGTCGAAGTAATCCCAGCAAGTGTTTCCAAGA
TGTGCAGGCAACGATTCTGTAAAGTACTGAAGCCTCATTCAAACTTACCTGCTACTTATATAGCTCGTCC
ATGCCACCACCAAGGTTGCTGTATTTGGCAACTGCCACTTCTCTTTGCACTACGTAGGTTTCATTGTCAC
TCTCCTCGATCCTTTCCAGGCGGTGATCAACGGCATGGACACCGGGCATCTTGATGTTCCCGACGGTCTT
TTTTGACCTGTAAGTTGTCACGAAGTTGCAGTGCAGATGGCCACCACCATCAACTTTCAGTGCGATGTCA
GTGTATCCTCTCAGACCACCATCTGCTGGATACATCATCTCTGTATTAGGCTCCCAACCCTTGGTCTTCT
TCTGCATCACGGGACCATTGGAGGGAAAGTTTACCCCTCTGACCTTGACGTTGTAGACGAGCTCGCCATC
CTCAAGGCTGGTGTCCTGCGTGACGGTGACGACTCCACCATCTTCGTATCTCGTAACTCTTTCCCAAGTA
AAACCCTCAGGAAAGGACTGTTTAAAGAAATCAGGGATGTCGGCCGGGTACTTGATAAAGGTACGGCTGC
CATACATGAACGACGTGGCAAGAATGTCAAAGGCAAATGGCAGGGGTCCTCCCTCGATGACTTTGATCCT
CATGGTTTGCACTCCCTCGTACGGTCTGCCTTCTCCTTCACCTGTGCATTTGAATTGGTGGCCGTTGACC
GAACCTTCCATGACCACCTTCATACGCATATTTTCCTTGATCAGCTCTTCGCCCTTAGACACCATGGTGG
CGTCGACTCACGACACCTGTGTTCTGGCGGCAAACCCGTTGCGAAAAAGAACGTTCACGGCGACTACTGC
ACTTATATACGGTTCTCCCCCACCCTCGGGAAAAAGGCGGAGCCAGTACACGACATCACTTTCCCAGTTT
ACCCCGCGCCACCTTCTCTAGGCACCGGTTCAATTGCCGACCCCTCCCCCCAACTTCTCGGGGACTGTGG
GCGATGTGCGCTCTGCCCACTGACGGGCACCGGAGCCCTATGACTTGCATAGCTGCGTATGGCGTTACAT
AACTTACGGTAAATGGCCCGCCTGGCTGACCGCCCAACGACCCCCGCCCATTGACGTCAATAATGACGTA
TGTTCCCATAGTAACGCCAATAGGGACTTTCCATTGACGTCAATGGGTGGAGTATTTACGGTAAACTGCC
CACTTGGCAGTACATCAAGTGTATCATATGCCAAGTACGCCCCCTATTGACGTCAATGACGGTAAATGGC
CCGCCTGGCATTATGCCCAGTACATGACCTTATGGGACTTTCCTACTTGGCAGTACATCTACGTATTAGT
CATCGCTATTACCATGAATTGAGGGCGTCACCGCTAAGGCTCCGCCCCAGCCTGGGCTCCACAACCAATG
AAGGGTAATCTCGACAAAGAGCAAGGGGTGGGGCGCGGGCGCGCAGGTGCAGCAGCACACAGGCTGGTCG
GGAGGGCGGGGCGCGACGTCTGCCGTGCGGGGTCCCGGCATCGGTTGCGCGCGCGCTCCCTCCTCTCGGA
GAGAGGGCTGTGGTAAAACCCGTCCGGAAACCACTTAAGCTTCGCCACCATGGTGAGCAAGGGCGAGGAG
CTGTTCACCGGGGTGGTGCCCATCCTGGTCGAGCTGGACGGCGACGTAAACGGCCACAAGTTCAGCGTGT
CCGGCGAGGGCGAGGGCGATGCCACCTACGGCAAGCTGACCCTGAAGTTCATCTGCACCACCGGCAAGCT
GCCCGTGCCCTGGCCCACCCTCGTGACCACCCTGACCTACGGCGTGCAGTGCTTCAGCCGCTACCCCGAC
CACATGAAGCAGCACGACTTCTTCAAGTCCGCCATGCCCGAAGGCTACGTCCAGGAGCGCACCATCTTCT
TCAAGGACGACGGCAACTACAAGACCCGCGCCGAGGTGAAGTTCGAGGGCGACACCCTGGTGAACCGCAT
CGAGCTGAAGGGCATCGACTTCAAGGAGGACGGCAACATCCTGGGGCACAAGCTGGAGTACAACTACAAC
AGCCACAACGTCTATATCATGGCCGACAAGCAGAAGAACGGCATCAAGGTGAACTTCAAGATCCGCCACA
ACATCGAGGACGGCAGCGTGCAGCTCGCCGACCACTACCAGCAGAACACCCCCATCGGCGACGGCCCCGT
GCTGCTGCCCGACAACCACTACCTGAGCACCCAGTCCGCCCTGAGCAAAGACCCCAACGAGAAGCGCGAT
CACATGGTCCTGCTGGAGTTCGTGACCGCCGCCGGGATCACTCTCGGCATGGACGAGCTGTACAAGTAGT
TCTTTGACCATGAGTACTAACGGTTTGATACAACAATTCCATGAGTACTAACGGTTTGATAATCACTTGC
CATGAGTACTAACGGTTTGATACAACTGGACCATGAGTACTAACGGTTTGATAACTAGTGAACGGGCCCA
TCGATACCGAGCGCTAGCAACTTGTTTATTGCAGCTTATAATGGTTACAAATAAAGCAATAGCATCACAA
ATTTCACAAATAAAGCATTTTTTTCACTGCATTCTAGTTGTGGTTTGTCCAAACTCATCAATGTATCTTA
TCATGTCTGCGGACCGAGCGGCCGCAGGAACCCCTAGTGATGGAGTTGGCCACTCCCTCTCTGCGCGCTC
GCTCGCTCACTGAGGCCGGGCGACCAAAGGTCGCCCGACGCCCGGGCTTTGCCCGGGCGGCCTCAGTGAG
CGAGCGAGCGCGCAGCTGCCTGCAGGGGCGCCTGATGCGGTATTTTCTCCTTACGCATCTGTGCGGTATT
TCACACCGCATA
[95 nt withheld, positions 4633-4727]
T
[46 nt withheld, positions 4729-4774]
C
[141 nt withheld, positions 4776-4916]
CCTTTGACGTTGGAGTCCACGTTCTTT
[37 nt withheld, positions 4944-4980]
ACTCTATCTCGGGCTATTCTTTTGATTTATAAGGGATTTTGCCGATTTCGGTCTATTGGTTAAAAAATGA
GCTGATTTAACAAAAATTTAACGCGAATTTTAACAAAATATTAACGTTTACAATTTTATGGTGCACTCTC
AGTACAATCTGCTCTGATGCCGCATAGTTAAGCCAGCCCCGACACCCGCCAACACCCGCTGACGCGCCCT
GACGGGCTTGTCTGCTCCCGGCATCCGCTTACAGACAAGCTGTGACCGTCTCCGGGAGCTGCATGTGTCA
GAGGTTTTCACCGTCATCACCGAAACGCGCGAGACGAAAGGGCCTCGTGATACGCCTATTTTTATAGGTT
AATGTCATGATAATAATGGTTTCTTAGACGTCAGGTGGCACTTTTCGGGGAAATGTGCGCGGAACCCCTA
TTTGTTTATTTTTCTAAATACATTCAAATATGTATCCGCTCATGAGACAATAACCCTGATAAATGCTTCA
ATAATATTGAAAAAGGAAGAGTATGAGTATTCAACATTTCCGTGTCGCCCTTATTCCCTTTTTTGCGGCA
TTTTGCCTTCCTGTTTTTGCTCACCCAGAAACGCTGGTGAAAGTAAAAGATGCTGAAGATCAGTTGGGTG
CACGAGTGGGTTACATCGAACTGGATCTCAACAGCGGTAAGATCCTTGAGAGTTTTCGCCCCGAAGAACG
TTTTCCAATGATGAGCACTTTTAAAGTTCTGCTATGTGGCGCGGTATTATCCCGTATTGACGCCGGGCAA
GAGCAACTCGGTCGCCGCATACACTATTCTCAGAATGACTTGGTTGAGTACTCACCAGTCACAGAAAAGC
ATCTTACGGATGGCATGACAGTAAGAGAATTATGCAGTGCTGCCATAACCA
Features (pLannotate 1.2.2; 18 found; start..end, strand, type, name):
    653..1241    +  rep_origin     ori: high-copy-number ColE1/pMB1/pBR322/pUC origin of replication
   1314..1341    +  repeat_region  AAV2 ITR (fragment): inverted terminal repeat of adeno-associated virus serotype 2 inverted
   1370..1397    +  repeat_region  AAV2 ITR (fragment): inverted terminal repeat of adeno-associated virus serotype 2 inverted
   1447..1495    -  polyA_signal   poly(A) signal: synthetic polyadenylation signal
   1545..1671    -  ncRNA          3' miR-30a: sequence downstream of the 71-nt precursor of the human miR-30a microRNA (Zeng et al., 2002) miRNA
   1875..2585    -  CDS            mRuby3: mRuby3 is a basic (constitutively fluorescent) red fluorescent protein published in 2016, derived from Entacmaea quadricolor. It has low acid sensitivity.
   2607..2818    -  promoter       EF-1α core promoter: core promoter for human elongation factor EF-1α
   2863..3166    +  enhancer       CMV enhancer: human cytomegalovirus immediate early enhancer
   3167..3342    +  promoter       Mecp2 promoter (fragment): promoter for selective expression in neurons (Adachi et al., 2005; Gray et al., 2011)
   3410..4126    +  CDS            EGFP: EGFP is a basic (constitutively fluorescent) green fluorescent protein published in 1996, derived from Aequorea victoria. It is reported to be a rapidly-maturing weak dimer with moderate acid sensitivity.
   4289..4410    +  polyA_signal   SV40 poly(A) signal: SV40 polyadenylation signal
   4436..4576    +  repeat_region  AAV2 ITR: inverted terminal repeat of adeno-associated virus serotype 2 inverted
   4581..4632    -  misc_feature   bom (fragment): basis of mobility region from pBR322
   4651..5106    +  rep_origin     f1 ori (sequence partly withheld): f1 bacteriophage origin of replication; arrow indicates direction of (+) strand synthesis
   5107..5156    -  misc_feature   bom (fragment): basis of mobility region from pBR322
   5258..5293    -  CDS            rop (fragment): Rop protein, which maintains plasmids at low copy number; rop
   5388..5492    +  promoter       AmpR promoter: bla
   5493..482     +  CDS            AmpR (across the origin): β-lactamase; bla; confers resistance to ampicillin, carbenicillin, and related antibiotics
