[The description below was written by a language model from this plasmid's Addgene catalogue record and pLannotate feature annotations shown in this document.]
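Description:
pAAV-synmiR-5-mRuby-Pro-EGFP-4×12 is a 5,871 bp AAV transfer plasmid for mammalian expression, built as a synthetic biology circuit that regulates EGFP through a synthetic microRNA-based dosage compensation design. It is propagated in bacteria on a high-copy ColE1/pUC-type origin with ampicillin selection (AmpR under its own promoter) and also carries an f1 phage origin. The cassette lies between AAV2 inverted terminal repeats, which allow packaging into recombinant AAV. The right ITR is annotated in full, while the left one is detected only as two short fragments, so its integrity cannot be judged from the feature table. ITR-containing plasmids are prone to recombination, which is consistent with the recombination-deficient growth strain listed in the record.

The payload consists of two divergent transcription units. On the reverse strand, an EF-1α core promoter drives mRuby3, followed by a region containing miR-30a flanking sequence and a synthetic poly(A) signal. According to the insert name, this region carries the synthetic microRNA synmiR-5, so the red reporter and the miRNA appear to be produced from the same transcript. On the forward strand, a CMV enhancer fused to a fragment of the Mecp2 promoter drives EGFP, terminated by the SV40 poly(A) signal. The insert name places miRNA response elements for synmiR-5 (MRE5, "4×12") after EGFP, presumably in the unannotated 3′ UTR stretch. The meaning of "4×12" is not stated in the record.

Because miRNA and target are encoded on the same DNA, both rise with gene copy number. This incoherent feed-forward arrangement should buffer EGFP output against variation in delivered dosage, with mRuby3 reporting that dosage.
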