Addgene plasmid #218242: pAAV-synmiR-5-mRuby-Pro-EGFP-4×12
Purpose: Expresses EGFP in mammalian cells regulated by a synthetic microRNA-based dosage compensation circuit
Depositing lab: Michael Elowitz. Depositing organization: California Institute of Technology.
Backbone
  Vector backbone: pAAV
  Backbone size w/o insert (bp): 3048
  Total vector size (bp): 5871
  Vector type: Mammalian Expression, AAV, Synthetic Biology
Growth in bacteria
  Bacterial resistance: Ampicillin, 100 μg/mL
  Growth temperature: 37°C
  Growth strain: NEB Stable
  Copy number: High Copy
Gene/Insert
  Gene/Insert name: synPolyA-synmiR5-mRuby-EF1a-CMVe_MeP-EGFP-MRE5_4×12
  Species: H. sapiens (human)
  Cloning method: Restriction Enzyme; 5′ cloning site MluI (not destroyed); 3′ cloning site PspOMI (not destroyed)
  Sequencing primers: 5′ pBR322ori-F; 3′ SV40pA-R
Terms and licenses: Academic/Nonprofit Terms; Industry Terms: Not Available to Industry
How to cite: pAAV-synmiR-5-mRuby-Pro-EGFP-4×12 was a gift from Michael Elowitz (Addgene plasmid # 218242 ; http://n2t.net/addgene:218242 ; RRID:Addgene_218242)
